>Addgene plasmid #143303 | TFORF1647 | addgene full sequence | sequence record 408571 | Addgene NGS Result
TTAATGTAGTCTTATGCAATACTCTTGTAGTCTTGCAACATGGTAACGATGAGTTAGCAACATGCCTTAC
AAGGAGAGAAAAAGCACCGTGCATGCCGATTGGTGGAAGTAAGGTGGTACGATCGTGCCTTATTAGGAAG
GCAACAGACGGGTCTGACATGGATTGGACGAACCACTGAATTGCCGCATTGCAGAGATATTGTATTTAAG
TGCCTAGCTCGATACATAAACGGGTCTCTCTGGTTAGACCAGATCTGAGCCTGGGAGCTCTCTGGCTAAC
TAGGGAACCCACTGCTTAAGCCTCAATAAAGCTTGCCTTGAGTGCTTCAAGTAGTGTGTGCCCGTCTGTT
GTGTGACTCTGGTAACTAGAGATCCCTCAGACCCTTTTAGTCAGTGTGGAAAATCTCTAGCAGTGGCGCC
CGAACAGGGACTTGAAAGCGAAAGGGAAACCAGAGGAGCTCTCTCGACGCAGGACTCGGCTTGCTGAAGC
GCGCACGGCAAGAGGCGAGGGGCGGCGACTGGTGAGTACGCCAAAAATTTTGACTAGCGGAGGCTAGAAG
GAGAGAGATGGGTGCGAGAGCGTCAGTATTAAGCGGGGGAGAATTAGATCGCGATGGGAAAAAATTCGGT
TAAGGCCAGGGGGAAAGAAAAAATATAAATTAAAACATATAGTATGGGCAAGCAGGGAGCTAGAACGATT
CGCAGTTAATCCTGGCCTGTTAGAAACATCAGAAGGCTGTAGACAAATACTGGGACAGCTACAACCATCC
CTTCAGACAGGATCAGAAGAACTTAGATCATTATATAATACAGTAGCAACCCTCTATTGTGTGCATCAAA
GGATAGAGATAAAAGACACCAAGGAAGCTTTAGACAAGATAGAGGAAGAGCAAAACAAAAGTAAGACCAC
CGCACAGCAAGCGGCCGCTGATCTTCAGACCTGGAGGAGGAGATATGAGGGACAATTGGAGAAGTGAATT
ATATAAATATAAAGTAGTAAAAATTGAACCATTAGGAGTAGCACCCACCAAGGCAAAGAGAAGAGTGGTG
CAGAGAGAAAAAAGAGCAGTGGGAATAGGAGCTTTGTTCCTTGGGTTCTTGGGAGCAGCAGGAAGCACTA
TGGGCGCAGCGTCAATGACGCTGACGGTACAGGCCAGACAATTATTGTCTGGTATAGTGCAGCAGCAGAA
CAATTTGCTGAGGGCTATTGAGGCGCAACAGCATCTGTTGCAACTCACAGTCTGGGGCATCAAGCAGCTC
CAGGCAAGAATCCTGGCTGTGGAAAGATACCTAAAGGATCAACAGCTCCTGGGGATTTGGGGTTGCTCTG
GAAAACTCATTTGCACCACTGCTGTGCCTTGGAATGCTAGTTGGAGTAATAAATCTCTGGAACAGATTTG
GAATCACACGACCTGGATGGAGTGGGACAGAGAAATTAACAATTACACAAGCTTAATACACTCCTTAATT
GAAGAATCGCAAAACCAGCAAGAAAAGAATGAACAAGAATTATTGGAATTAGATAAATGGGCAAGTTTGT
GGAATTGGTTTAACATAACAAATTGGCTGTGGTATATAAAATTATTCATAATGATAGTAGGAGGCTTGGT
AGGTTTAAGAATAGTTTTTGCTGTACTTTCTATAGTGAATAGAGTTAGGCAGGGATATTCACCATTATCG
TTTCAGACCCACCTCCCAACCCCGAGGGGACCCATGCATTGCATCTCAATTAGTCAGCAACCAGGTGTGG
AAAGTCCCCAGGCTCCCCAGCAGGCAGAAGTATGCAAAGCATGCGTCTCAATTAGTCAGCAACCATAGTC
CCGCCCCTAACTCCGCCCATCCCGCCCCTAACTCCGCCCAGTTCCGCCCATTCTCCGCCCCATGGCTGAC
TAATTTTTTTTATTTATGCAGAGGCCGAGGCCGCCTCGGCCTCTGAGCTATTCCAGAAGTAGTGAGGAGG
CTTTTTTGGAGGCCTAGGCTTTTGCAAAAAGCTTTCTAGAGGTACCACCGGAGCTTACCATGACCGAGTA
CAAGCCCACGGTGCGCCTCGCCACCCGCGACGACGTCCCCAGGGCCGTACGCACCCTCGCCGCCGCGTTC
GCCGACTACCCCGCCACGCGCCACACCGTCGATCCGGACCGCCACATCGAGCGGGTCACCGAGCTGCAAG
AACTCTTCCTCACGCGCGTCGGGCTCGACATCGGCAAGGTGTGGGTCGCGGACGACGGCGCCGCCGTGGC
GGTCTGGACCACGCCGGAGAGCGTCGAAGCGGGGGCGGTGTTCGCCGAGATCGGCCCGCGCATGGCCGAG
TTGAGCGGTTCCCGGCTGGCCGCGCAGCAACAGATGGAAGGCCTCCTGGCGCCGCACCGGCCCAAGGAGC
CCGCGTGGTTCCTGGCCACCGTCGGCGTCTCGCCCGACCACCAGGGCAAGGGTCTGGGCAGCGCCGTCGT
GCTCCCCGGAGTGGAGGCGGCCGAGCGCGCCGGGGTGCCCGCCTTCCTGGAGACCTCCGCGCCCCGCAAC
CTCCCCTTCTACGAGCGGCTCGGCTTCACCGTCACCGCCGACGTCGAGGTGCCCGAAGGACCGCGCACCT
GGTGCATGACCCGCAAGCCCGGTGCCAGTTAACGAATTCTAGATCTTGAGACAAATGGCAGTATTCATCC
ACAATTTTAAAAGAAAAGGGGGGATTGGGGGGTACAGTGCAGGGGAAAGAATAGTAGACATAATAGCAAC
AGACATACAAACTAAAGAATTACAAAAACAAATTACAAAAATTCAAAATTTTCGGGTTTATTACAGGGAC
AGCAGAGATCCACTTTGGCGCCGGCTCGAGGCCTGCAGGTGCAAAGATGGATAAAGTTTTAAACAGAGAG
GAATCTTTGCAGCTAATGGACCTTCTAGGTCTTGAAAGGAGTGGGAATTGGCTCCGGTGCCCGTCAGTGG
GCAGAGCGCACATCGCCCACAGTCCCCGAGAAGTTGGGGGGAGGGGTCGGCAATTGAACCGGTGCCTAGA
GAAGGTGGCGCGGGGTAAACTGGGAAAGTGATGTCGTGTACTGGCTCCGCCTTTTTCCCGAGGGTGGGGG
AGAACCGTATATAAGTGCAGTAGTCGCCGTGAACGTTCTTTTTCGCAACGGGTTTGCCGCCAGAACACAG
GTAAGTGCCGTGTGTGGTTCCCGCGGGCCTGGCCTCTTTACGGGTTATGGCCCTTGCGTGCCTTGAATTA
CTTCCACCTGGCTGCAGTACGTGATTCTTGATCCCGAGCTTCGGGTTGGAAGTGGGTGGGAGAGTTCGAG
GCCTTGCGCTTAAGGAGCCCCTTCGCCTCGTGCTTGAGTTGAGGCCTGGCCTGGGCGCTGGGGCCGCCGC
GTGCGAATCTGGTGGCACCTTCGCGCCTGTCTCGCTGCTTTCGATAAGTCTCTAGCCATTTAAAATTTTT
GATGACCTGCTGCGACGCTTTTTTTCTGGCAAGATAGTCTTGTAAATGCGGGCCAAGATCTGCACACTGG
TATTTCGGTTTTTGGGGCCGCGGGCGGCGACGGGGCCCGTGCGTCCCAGCGCACATGTTCGGCGAGGCGG
GGCCTGCGAGCGCGGCCACCGAGAATCGGACGGGGGTAGTCTCAAGCTGGCCGGCCTGCTCTGGTGCCTG
GCCTCGCGCCGCCGTGTATCGCCCCGCCCTGGGCGGCAAGGCTGGCCCGGTCGGCACCAGTTGCGTGAGC
GGAAAGATGGCCGCTTCCCGGCCCTGCTGCAGGGAGCTCAAAATGGAGGACGCGGCGCTCGGGAGAGCGG
GCGGGTGAGTCACCCACACAAAGGAAAAGGGCCTTTCCGTCCTCAGCCGTCGCTTCATGTGACTCCACGG
AGTACCGGGCGCCGTCCAGGCACCTCGATTAGTTCTCGAGCTTTTGGAGTACGTCGTCTTTAGGTTGGGG
GGAGGGGTTTTATGCGATGGAGTTTCCCCACACTGAGTGGGTGGAGACTGAAGTTAGGCCAGCTTGGCAC
TTGATGTAATTCTCCTTGGAATTTGCCCTTTTTGAGTTTGGATCTTGGTTCATTCTCAAGCCTCAGACAG
TGGTTCAAAGTTTTTTTCTTCCATTTCAGGTGTCGTGAGGCTAGCACCGCCACCATGCGGCGCTCAGTCC
TGGTCAGGAACCCAGGCCACAAAGGCCTGAGACCCGTTTATGAAGAGCTCGACTCTGACTCCGAGGACCT
AGACCCCAATCCTGAAGATCTGGACCCGGTTTCTGAAGACCCAGAGCCTGATCCTGAAGACCTCAACACT
GTCCCGGAAGACGTGGACCCCAGCTATGAAGATCTGGAGCCCGTCTCGGAGGATCTGGACCCCGACGCCG
AAGCTCCGGGCTCGGAACCCCAAGATCCCGACCCCATGTCTTCGAGTTTCGACCTCGATCCAGATGTGAT
TGGCCCCGTACCCCTGATTCTCGATCCTAACAGCGACACCCTCAGCCCCGGCGATCCAAAAGTGGACCCC
ATCTCCTCTGGCCTCACTGCCACCCCCCAGGTCTTGGCCACCAGCCCCGCGGTGCTCCCCGCCCCCGCCA
GCCCGCCCCGGCCCTTCTCCTGCCCGGATTGCGGGCGAGCCTTCCGCCGCAGCTCCGGGCTGAGCCAGCA
TCGCCGCACGCACAGCGGCGAGAAGCCGTACCGCTGCCCCGACTGCGGGAAGTCCTTCAGCCACGGTGCC
ACCCTGGCTCAGCACCGTGGCATCCACACTGGGGCGCGGCCGTACCAGTGCGCGGCCTGCGGCAAGGCCT
TCGGCTGGCGCTCCACGCTGCTGAAACATCGCAGCAGCCACAGCGGGGAGAAGCCGCACCACTGCCCGGT
GTGTGGCAAGGCCTTCGGGCACGGCTCGCTCCTGGCACAGCACCTGCGCACGCACGGCGGCCCGCGGCCC
CACAAGTGCCCGGTGTGCGCCAAGGGCTTCGGCCAGGGCTCTGCGCTGCTCAAACACCTGCGCACGCACA
CGGGCGAGCGGCCCTACCCGTGTCCGCAGTGCGGCAAGGCCTTCGGGCAGAGCTCGGCGCTGCTGCAGCA
CCAGCGCACACACACGGCCGAGCGCCCCTACCGCTGCCCCCACTGCGGCAAAGCCTTCGGGCAGAGCTCC
AACTTGCAACACCACCTGCGCATCCACACGGGCGAGCGGCCCTACGCCTGCCCGCACTGCTCCAAGGCCT
TCGGCCAGAGCTCAGCGCTGCTCCAGCACCTGCACGTGCATTCGGGCGAGCGTCCCTATCGCTGTCAGCT
CTGCGGGAAGGCCTTCGGCCAGGCCTCCAGCCTCACCAAGCACAAACGGGTGCATGAGGGTGCAGCCGCT
GCTGCAGCTGCCGCGGCCGCTGCAGCTGCAGCAGCGGCCGCCGGCCTGGGCCTCGGGCCTGGCCTAAGCC
CTGCATCCATGATGAGGCCGGGGCAGGTCTCCCTCCTGGGTCCTGATGCTGTTTCTGTGCTCGGCTCTGG
CTTGGGCCTCAGCCCTGGCACCAGCTCTGGCCGCAACCCTGACCCTGGCTCTGGGCCGGGCACTCTGCCG
GATCCCAGCTCCAAACCCCTCCCCGGCTCCAGATCCACCCCCAGCCCTACTCCTGTGGAATCTTCTGACC
CAAAGGCTGGGCACGACGCTGGTCCCGACCTTGTGCCCAGCCCAGACCTTGATCCTGTGCCCAGCCCAGA
CCCTGATCCTGTGCCCAGCCCTGATCCCAACCCTGTGTCCTGCCCTGACCCCTGTTCTCCCACTCGTGGC
ACTGTCAGCCCAGCCCTCCCTACCGGCGAGAGTCCAGAGTGGGTACAGGAGCAAGGGGCACTGCTGGGGC
CTGATGGCTAGTAATGAACTAGTCCGTAACTTGAAAGTATTTCGATTTCTTGGCTTTATATATCTTGTGG
AAAGGACGATAAATGATAGCAACGCAATGAAAGACGCGTTAAGTCGACAATCAACCTCTGGATTACAAAA
TTTGTGAAAGATTGACTGGTATTCTTAACTATGTTGCTCCTTTTACGCTATGTGGATACGCTGCTTTAAT
GCCTTTGTATCATGCTATTGCTTCCCGTATGGCTTTCATTTTCTCCTCCTTGTATAAATCCTGGTTGCTG
TCTCTTTATGAGGAGTTGTGGCCCGTTGTCAGGCAACGTGGCGTGGTGTGCACTGTGTTTGCTGACGCAA
CCCCCACTGGTTGGGGCATTGCCACCACCTGTCAGCTCCTTTCCGGGACTTTCGCTTTCCCCCTCCCTAT
TGCCACGGCGGAACTCATCGCCGCCTGCCTTGCCCGCTGCTGGACAGGGGCTCGGCTGTTGGGCACTGAC
AATTCCGTGGTGTTGTCGGGGAAATCATCGTCCTTTCCTTGGCTGCTCGCCTGTGTTGCCACCTGGATTC
TGCGCGGGACGTCCTTCTGCTACGTCCCTTCGGCCCTCAATCCAGCGGACCTTCCTTCCCGCGGCCTGCT
GCCGGCTCTGCGGCCTCTTCCGCGTCTTCGCCTTCGCCCTCAGACGAGTCGGATCTCCCTTTGGGCCGCC
TCCCCGCGTCGACTTTAAGACCAATGACTTACAAGGCAGCTGTAGATCTTAGCCACTTTTTAAAAGAAAA
GGGGGGACTGGAAGGGCTAATTCACTCCCAACGAAGACAAGATCTGCTTTTTGCTTGTACTGGGTCTCTC
TGGTTAGACCAGATCTGAGCCTGGGAGCTCTCTGGCTAACTAGGGAACCCACTGCTTAAGCCTCAATAAA
GCTTGCCTTGAGTGCTTCAAGTAGTGTGTGCCCGTCTGTTGTGTGACTCTGGTAACTAGAGATCCCTCAG
ACCCTTTTAGTCAGTGTGGAAAATCTCTAGCAGTACGTATAGTAGTTCATGTCATCTTATTATTCAGTAT
TTATAACTTGCAAAGAAATGAATATCAGAGAGTGAGAGGAACTTGTTTATTGCAGCTTATAATGGTTACA
AATAAAGCAATAGCATCACAAATTTCACAAATAAAGCATTTTTTTCACTGCATTCTAGTTGTGGTTTGTC
CAAACTCATCAATGTATCTTATCATGTCTGGCTCTAGCTATCCCGCCCCTAACTCCGCCCATCCCGCCCC
TAACTCCGCCCAGTTCCGCCCATTCTCCGCCCCATGGCTGACTAATTTTTTTTATTTATGCAGAGGCCGA
GGCCGCCTCGGCCTCTGAGCTATTCCAGAAGTAGTGAGGAGGCTTTTTTGGAGGCCTAGGGACGTACCCA
ATTCGCCCTATAGTGAGTCGTATTACGCGCGCTCACTGGCCGTCGTTTTACAACGTCGTGACTGGGAAAA
CCCTGGCGTTACCCAACTTAATCGCCTTGCAGCACATCCCCCTTTCGCCAGCTGGCGTAATAGCGAAGAG
GCCCGCACCGATCGCCCTTCCCAACAGTTGCGCAGCCTGAATGGCGAATGGG
[124 nt withheld, positions 7403-7526]
C
[91 nt withheld, positions 7528-7618]
A
[49 nt withheld, positions 7620-7668]
CCTTTGACGTTGGAGTCCACGTTCTTT
[37 nt withheld, positions 7696-7732]
ACCCTATCTCGGTCTATTCTTTTGATTTATAAGGGATTTTGCCGATTTCGGCCTATTGGTTAAAAAATGA
GCTGATTTAACAAAAATTTAACGCGAATTTTAACAAAATATTAACGCTTACAATTTAGGTGGCACTTTTC
GGGGAAATGTGCGCGGAACCCCTATTTGTTTATTTTTCTAAATACATTCAAATATGTATCCGCTCATGAG
ACAATAACCCTGATAAATGCTTCAATAATATTGAAAAAGGAAGAGTATGAGTATTCAACATTTCCGTGTC
GCCCTTATTCCCTTTTTTGCGGCATTTTGCCTTCCTGTTTTTGCTCACCCAGAAACGCTGGTGAAAGTAA
AAGATGCTGAAGATCAGTTGGGTGCACGAGTGGGTTACATCGAACTGGATCTCAACAGCGGTAAGATCCT
TGAGAGTTTTCGCCCCGAAGAACGTTTTCCAATGATGAGCACTTTTAAAGTTCTGCTATGTGGCGCGGTA
TTATCCCGTATTGACGCCGGGCAAGAGCAACTCGGTCGCCGCATACACTATTCTCAGAATGACTTGGTTG
AGTACTCACCAGTCACAGAAAAGCATCTTACGGATGGCATGACAGTAAGAGAATTATGCAGTGCTGCCAT
AACCATGAGTGATAACACTGCGGCCAACTTACTTCTGACAACGATCGGAGGACCGAAGGAGCTAACCGCT
TTTTTGCACAACATGGGGGATCATGTAACTCGCCTTGATCGTTGGGAACCGGAGCTGAATGAAGCCATAC
CAAACGACGAGCGTGACACCACGATGCCTGTAGCAATGGCAACAACGTTGCGCAAACTATTAACTGGCGA
ACTACTTACTCTAGCTTCCCGGCAACAATTAATAGACTGGATGGAGGCGGATAAAGTTGCAGGACCACTT
CTGCGCTCGGCCCTTCCGGCTGGCTGGTTTATTGCTGATAAATCTGGAGCCGGTGAGCGTGGGTCTCGCG
GTATCATTGCAGCACTGGGGCCAGATGGTAAGCCCTCCCGTATCGTAGTTATCTACACGACGGGGAGTCA
GGCAACTATGGATGAACGAAATAGACAGATCGCTGAGATAGGTGCCTCACTGATTAAGCATTGGTAACTG
TCAGACCAAGTTTACTCATATATACTTTAGATTGATTTAAAACTTCATTTTTAATTTAAAAGGATCTAGG
TGAAGATCCTTTTTGATAATCTCATGACCAAAATCCCTTAACGTGAGTTTTCGTTCCACTGAGCGTCAGA
CCCCGTAGAAAAGATCAAAGGATCTTCTTGAGATCCTTTTTTTCTGCGCGTAATCTGCTGCTTGCAAACA
AAAAAACCACCGCTACCAGCGGTGGTTTGTTTGCCGGATCAAGAGCTACCAACTCTTTTTCCGAAGGTAA
CTGGCTTCAGCAGAGCGCAGATACCAAATACTGTTCTTCTAGTGTAGCCGTAGTTAGGCCACCACTTCAA
GAACTCTGTAGCACCGCCTACATACCTCGCTCTGCTAATCCTGTTACCAGTGGCTGCTGCCAGTGGCGAT
AAGTCGTGTCTTACCGGGTTGGACTCAAGACGATAGTTACCGGATAAGGCGCAGCGGTCGGGCTGAACGG
GGGGTTCGTGCACACAGCCCAGCTTGGAGCGAACGACCTACACCGAACTGAGATACCTACAGCGTGAGCT
ATGAGAAAGCGCCACGCTTCCCGAAGGGAGAAAGGCGGACAGGTATCCGGTAAGCGGCAGGGTCGGAACA
GGAGAGCGCACGAGGGAGCTTCCAGGGGGAAACGCCTGGTATCTTTATAGTCCTGTCGGGTTTCGCCACC
TCTGACTTGAGCGTCGATTTTTGTGATGCTCGTCAGGGGGGCGGAGCCTATGGAAAAACGCCAGCAACGC
GGCCTTTTTACGGTTCCTGGCCTTTTGCTGGCCTTTTGCTCACATGTTCTTTCCTGCGTTATCCCCTGAT
TCTGTGGATAACCGTATTACCGCCTTTGAGTGAGCTGATACCGCTCGCCGCAGCCGAACGACCGAGCGCA
GCGAGTCAGTGAGCGAGGAAGCGGAAGAGCGCCCAATACGCAAACCGCCTCTCCCCGCGCGTTGGCCGAT
TCATTAATGCAGCTGGCACGACAGGTTTCCCGACTGGAAAGCGGGCAGTGAGCGCAACGCAATTAATGTG
AGTTAGCTCACTCATTAGGCACCCCAGGCTTTACACTTTATGCTTCCGGCTCGTATGTTGTGTGGAATTG
TGAGCGGATAACAATTTCACACAGGAAACAGCTATGACCATGATTACGCCAAGCGCGCAATTAACCCTCA
CTAAAGGGAACAAAAGCTGGAGCTGCAAGC
Features (pLannotate 1.2.2; 31 found; start..end, strand, type, name):
      5..231     +  promoter       RSV promoter: Rous sarcoma virus enhancer/promoter
    232..412     +  LTR            5' LTR (truncated): truncated 5' long terminal repeat (LTR) from HIV-1
    459..584     +  misc_feature   HIV-1 Ψ: packaging signal of human immunodeficiency virus type 1
    568..931     +  CDS            HIV-1 gag (fragment): gag protein from human immunodeficiency virus 1; gag
   1077..1310    +  misc_feature   RRE: The Rev response element (RRE) of HIV-1 allows for Rev-dependent mRNA export from the nucleus to the cytoplasm.
   1687..1713    +  CDS            Rev (fragment): human immunodeficiency virus 1 (HIV-1) Rev protein; rev; enhances nuclear export of unspliced and incompletely spliced viral mRNAs
   1720..1743    +  promoter       SV40 promoter (fragment): SV40 early promoter
   1744..1815    +  promoter       SV40 promoter (fragment): SV40 enhancer and early promoter
   1839..1974    +  rep_origin     SV40 ori: SV40 origin of replication
   2020..2616    +  CDS            PuroR (fragment): puromycin N-acetyltransferase; pac from Streptomyces; confers resistance to puromycin
   2665..2782    +  misc_feature   cPPT/CTS: central polypurine tract and central termination sequence of HIV-1
   2847..2913    +  CDS            small t antigen (fragment): SV40 (simian virus 40) small t antigen
   2920..4098    +  promoter       EF-1α promoter: strong constitutive promoter for human elongation factor EF-1α
   4115..5818    +  CDS            ZNF358: ZN358_HUMAN - Experimental evidence at protein level: Swiss-Prot protein existence level 1. May be involved in transcriptional regulation. From Homo sapiens (Human).
   5834..5887    +  promoter       U6 promoter (fragment): RNA polymerase III promoter for human U6 snRNA
   5929..6517    +  misc_feature   WPRE: woodchuck hepatitis virus posttranscriptional regulatory element
   6568..6587    +  misc_feature   cPPT/CTS (fragment): central polypurine tract and central termination sequence of HIV-1
   6589..6822    +  LTR            3' LTR (ΔU3): self-inactivating 3' long terminal repeat (LTR) from HIV-1
   6900..7021    +  polyA_signal   SV40 poly(A) signal: SV40 polyadenylation signal
   7061..7196    +  rep_origin     SV40 ori: SV40 origin of replication
   7217..7235    -  promoter       T7 promoter: promoter for bacteriophage T7 RNA polymerase
   7243..7398    +  CDS            lacZα (fragment): LacZα fragment of β-galactosidase; lacZ fragment
   7403..7831    +  rep_origin     f1 ori (sequence partly withheld): f1 bacteriophage origin of replication; arrow indicates direction of (+) strand synthesis
   7884..7988    +  promoter       AmpR promoter: bla
   7989..8849    +  CDS            AmpR: β-lactamase; bla; confers resistance to ampicillin, carbenicillin, and related antibiotics
   9020..9608    +  rep_origin     ori: high-copy-number ColE1/pMB1/pBR322/pUC origin of replication
   9791..9883    +  CDS            lacI (fragment): lac repressor; lacI; The lac repressor binds to the lac operator to inhibit transcription in E. coli. This inhibition can be relieved by adding lactose or isopropyl-β-D-thiogalactopyranoside (IPTG).
   9896..9917    +  protein_bind   CAP binding site: CAP binding activates transcription in the presence of cAMP. E. coli catabolite activator protein
   9932..9962    +  promoter       lac promoter: promoter for the E. coli lac operon
   9970..9986    +  protein_bind   lac operator: The lac repressor binds to the lac operator to inhibit transcription in E. coli. This inhibition can be relieved by adding lactose or isopropyl-β-D-thiogalactopyranoside (IPTG). lac repressor encoded by lacI
  10031..10049   +  promoter       T3 promoter: promoter for bacteriophage T3 RNA polymerase
