[The description below was written by a language model from this plasmid's Addgene catalogue record and pLannotate feature annotations shown in this document.]
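Description:
TFORF1647 is a lentiviral mammalian expression plasmid built on the pLX_TRC317 backbone and carrying the human zinc-finger gene ZNF358 as one member of a barcoded transcription factor ORF collection. In bacteria it is maintained through a high-copy ColE1/pUC-type origin with ampicillin resistance (AmpR under its own bla promoter). An f1 origin and remnants of a lac/lacZα cloning region flanked by T3 and T7 promoters are also present in the backbone. The depositor notes that the plasmid can recombine during propagation, a common issue with LTR-containing vectors.

The viral portion has a third-generation, self-inactivating layout. An RSV promoter drives a truncated HIV-1 5' LTR, followed by the Ψ packaging signal with a gag fragment, the Rev response element for Rev-dependent nuclear export of genomic RNA, a cPPT/CTS, and a ΔU3 3' LTR with a downstream SV40 polyadenylation signal. Within the transfer cassette, an SV40 early promoter/origin segment precedes the puromycin N-acetyltransferase gene, allowing selection of transduced cells. The strong constitutive EF-1α promoter drives the ZNF358 coding sequence, with a WPRE downstream to enhance transcript stability and expression. According to the record, each ORF in the collection is paired with a unique 24-bp barcode. This element is not annotated in the feature table, so its exact position is not stated, although a short sequence matching part of the U6 promoter lies between the ORF and the WPRE.

The construct is intended for stable overexpression of ZNF358 in mammalian cells. It is particularly suited to pooled screens, such as directed differentiation studies, in which barcode readout identifies which transcription factor each cell received.
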