Addgene plasmid #143303: TFORF1647
Purpose: Lentiviral vector for overexpressing transcription factor ORFs with unique 24-bp barcodes. Barcodes facilitate identification of transcription factors in pooled screens.
Depositing lab: Feng Zhang. Depositing organization: Broad Institute. Publication: A transcription factor atlas of directed differentiation. Joung J, Ma S, Tay T, Geiger-Schuller KR, Kirchgatterer PC, Verdine VK, Guo B, Arias-Garcia MA, Allen WE, Singh A, Kuksenko O, Abudayyeh OO, Gootenberg JS, Fu Z, Macrae RK, Buenrostro JD, Regev A, Zhang F. Cell. 2023 Jan 5;186(1):209-229.e26. doi: 10.1016/j.cell.2022.11.026. PubMed 36608654.
Backbone
  Vector backbone: pLX_TRC317
  Backbone manufacturer: Broad Institute Genetic Perturbation Platform
  Backbone size w/o insert (bp): 8264
  Vector type: Mammalian Expression, Lentiviral
  Selectable markers: Puromycin
Growth in bacteria
  Bacterial resistance: Ampicillin, 100 μg/mL
  Growth temperature: 37°C
  Growth strain: NEB Stable
  Copy number: High Copy
Gene/Insert
  Gene/Insert name: ZNF358
  Species: H. sapiens (human)
  Insert size (bp): 1808
  Entrez Gene: ZNF358 (a.k.a. ZFEND, FLJ10390)
  Promoter: EF1a
  Cloning method: Unknown
  Sequencing primers: 5′ GGGTGGAGACTGAAGTTAGGCCAG; 3′ CACATAGCGTAAAAGGAGCAACATAG
Terms and licenses: Academic/Nonprofit Terms; Industry Terms: Not Available to Industry
Depositor comments: XM_005272460,NM_018083,XM_011527695,ENST00000597229 . The transcription factor ORF portion of this plasmid was synthesized by Genewiz. Please test multiple small colonies in case of plasmid recombination. To make this collection available in a timely manner, a portion of this collection was not fully sequenced by Addgene. If an Addgene verified full plasmid sequence is not available, please contact us prior to placing an order to request the full sequence.
How to cite: TFORF1647 was a gift from Feng Zhang (Addgene plasmid # 143303 ; http://n2t.net/addgene:143303 ; RRID:Addgene_143303)
