>Addgene plasmid #143303 | TFORF1647 | depositor partial sequence | sequence record 282047 | Insert
ACCGCCACCATGCGGCGCTCAGTCCTGGTCAGGAACCCAGGCCACAAAGGCCTGAGACCCGTTTATGAAG
AGCTCGACTCTGACTCCGAGGACCTAGACCCCAATCCTGAAGATCTGGACCCGGTTTCTGAAGACCCAGA
GCCTGATCCTGAAGACCTCAACACTGTCCCGGAAGACGTGGACCCCAGCTATGAAGATCTGGAGCCCGTC
TCGGAGGATCTGGACCCCGACGCCGAAGCTCCGGGCTCGGAACCCCAAGATCCCGACCCCATGTCTTCGA
GTTTCGACCTCGATCCAGATGTGATTGGCCCCGTACCCCTGATTCTCGATCCTAACAGCGACACCCTCAG
CCCCGGCGATCCAAAAGTGGACCCCATCTCCTCTGGCCTCACTGCCACCCCCCAGGTCTTGGCCACCAGC
CCCGCGGTGCTCCCCGCCCCCGCCAGCCCGCCCCGGCCCTTCTCCTGCCCGGATTGCGGGCGAGCCTTCC
GCCGCAGCTCCGGGCTGAGCCAGCATCGCCGCACGCACAGCGGCGAGAAGCCGTACCGCTGCCCCGACTG
CGGGAAGTCCTTCAGCCACGGTGCCACCCTGGCTCAGCACCGTGGCATCCACACTGGGGCGCGGCCGTAC
CAGTGCGCGGCCTGCGGCAAGGCCTTCGGCTGGCGCTCCACGCTGCTGAAACATCGCAGCAGCCACAGCG
GGGAGAAGCCGCACCACTGCCCGGTGTGTGGCAAGGCCTTCGGGCACGGCTCGCTCCTGGCACAGCACCT
GCGCACGCACGGCGGCCCGCGGCCCCACAAGTGCCCGGTGTGCGCCAAGGGCTTCGGCCAGGGCTCTGCG
CTGCTCAAACACCTGCGCACGCACACGGGCGAGCGGCCCTACCCGTGTCCGCAGTGCGGCAAGGCCTTCG
GGCAGAGCTCGGCGCTGCTGCAGCACCAGCGCACACACACGGCCGAGCGCCCCTACCGCTGCCCCCACTG
CGGCAAAGCCTTCGGGCAGAGCTCCAACTTGCAACACCACCTGCGCATCCACACGGGCGAGCGGCCCTAC
GCCTGCCCGCACTGCTCCAAGGCCTTCGGCCAGAGCTCAGCGCTGCTCCAGCACCTGCACGTGCATTCGG
GCGAGCGTCCCTATCGCTGTCAGCTCTGCGGGAAGGCCTTCGGCCAGGCCTCCAGCCTCACCAAGCACAA
ACGGGTGCATGAGGGTGCAGCCGCTGCTGCAGCTGCCGCGGCCGCTGCAGCTGCAGCAGCGGCCGCCGGC
CTGGGCCTCGGGCCTGGCCTAAGCCCTGCATCCATGATGAGGCCGGGGCAGGTCTCCCTCCTGGGTCCTG
ATGCTGTTTCTGTGCTCGGCTCTGGCTTGGGCCTCAGCCCTGGCACCAGCTCTGGCCGCAACCCTGACCC
TGGCTCTGGGCCGGGCACTCTGCCGGATCCCAGCTCCAAACCCCTCCCCGGCTCCAGATCCACCCCCAGC
CCTACTCCTGTGGAATCTTCTGACCCAAAGGCTGGGCACGACGCTGGTCCCGACCTTGTGCCCAGCCCAG
ACCTTGATCCTGTGCCCAGCCCAGACCCTGATCCTGTGCCCAGCCCTGATCCCAACCCTGTGTCCTGCCC
TGACCCCTGTTCTCCCACTCGTGGCACTGTCAGCCCAGCCCTCCCTACCGGCGAGAGTCCAGAGTGGGTA
CAGGAGCAAGGGGCACTGCTGGGGCCTGATGGCTAGTAATGAACTAGTCCGTAACTTGAAAGTATTTCGA
TTTCTTGGCTTTATATATCTTGTGGAAAGGACGATAAATGATAGCAACGCAATGAAAG
