>Addgene plasmid #143303 | TFORF1647 | depositor partial sequence | sequence record 282048 | Barcode
TAAATGATAGCAACGCAATGAAAG
